Addgene plasmid #84261: pSLQ2816 pPB: CAG-PYL1-VPR-p2A-GID1-ABI-WPRE PGK-GAI-tagBFP-SpdCas9
Purpose: Expresses AND gate ABA/GA-inducible VPR-Sp dCas9
Depositing lab: Stanley Qi. Publication: Complex transcriptional modulation with orthogonal and inducible dCas9 regulators. Gao Y, Xiong X, Wong S, Charles EJ, Lim WA, Qi LS. Nat Methods. 2016 Oct 24. doi: 10.1038/nmeth.4042. PubMed 27776111.
Backbone
  Vector backbone: PB
  Backbone manufacturer: System Biosciences
  Total vector size (bp): 15460
  Vector type: Mammalian Expression, CRISPR, Synthetic Biology ; PiggyBac
Growth in bacteria
  Bacterial resistance: Ampicillin, 100 μg/mL
  Growth temperature: 37°C
  Growth strain: NEB Stable
  Copy number: High Copy
Gene/Insert 1
  Gene/Insert name: GAI-tagBFP-Sp dCas9
  Species: A. thaliana (mustard weed), Synthetic; S. pyogenes
  Insert size (bp): 5253
  Promoter: PGK
  Tag / fusion protein: GAI (N terminal on insert); tagBFP (N terminal on insert); HA tag (C terminal on insert); 2xNLS (SV40) (C terminal on insert)
  Cloning method: Ligation Independent Cloning
  Sequencing primers: 5′ gaaggtcctccggaggcc; 3′ CGGTCTGTATATCGAGGTTTATTTATTAATTTG
Gene/Insert 2
  Gene/Insert name: PYL1-VPR-p2a-GID1-ABI
  Species: A. thaliana (mustard weed), Synthetic
  Insert size (bp): 4176
  Promoter: CAG
  Tag / fusion protein: PYL1 (N terminal on insert); p2a (C terminal on insert); GID1 (C terminal on insert); ABI (C terminal on insert)
  Cloning method: Ligation Independent Cloning
  Sequencing primers: 5′ tcggcttctggcgtgtga; 3′ AAGCAGCGTATCCACATAGC
Resource information
  A portion of this plasmid was derived from a plasmid made by: The dCas9 gene was a gift from Martin Jinek and Jennifer Doudna (UC Berkeley). The GAI and GID1 domains were gifts from Takanari Inoue (Johns Hopkins). The ABI and PYL1 domains were gifts from Jerry Crabtree (Stanford).
Terms and licenses: Academic/Nonprofit Terms; Industry Terms: Not Available to Industry
How to cite: pSLQ2816 pPB: CAG-PYL1-VPR-p2A-GID1-ABI-WPRE PGK-GAI-tagBFP-SpdCas9 was a gift from Stanley Qi (Addgene plasmid # 84261 ; http://n2t.net/addgene:84261 ; RRID:Addgene_84261)
