[The description below was written by a language model from this plasmid's Addgene catalogue record and pLannotate feature annotations shown in this document.]
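Description:
pSLQ2816 is a 15.5 kb PiggyBac transposon plasmid (PB backbone) for mammalian expression of a two-input, chemically inducible CRISPR activation system built on nuclease-dead Streptococcus pyogenes Cas9. It is propagated in E. coli through a high-copy ColE1/pUC-type origin with ampicillin resistance, and it also carries an f1 origin and remnants of a pBluescript-type cloning region (lac promoter/operator, T3 and T7 promoters). The PiggyBac format implies transposase-mediated genomic integration of the cargo, although the transposon terminal repeats are not annotated in the feature table and no mammalian drug-selection marker is recorded. TagBFP fluorescence offers a way to identify expressing cells.

Two expression units lie in tandem. A CAG promoter (chicken β-actin promoter plus chimeric intron) drives PYL1 fused to the tripartite VPR activator (VP16 repeats, the p65/RELA activation region and the Epstein-Barr virus Rta activation domain). This is followed by a P2A self-cleaving peptide and a GID1-ABI fusion, with a WPRE downstream to enhance transcript expression. A mouse PGK promoter then drives GAI-TagBFP-dCas9, recorded as carrying a C-terminal HA tag and two SV40 nuclear localisation signals.

The Arabidopsis hormone-signalling domains act as chemically induced dimerisers: abscisic acid joins PYL1 to ABI, and gibberellin joins GID1 to GAI. GID1-ABI therefore serves as a bridging adaptor, so VPR reaches dCas9 only when both inducers are present, giving AND-gate control of activation at a targeted promoter. No guide RNA cassette appears in the record, so the guide must be supplied separately. The construct is intended for synthetic-biology studies of inducible, logic-gated gene regulation.
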