Features (pLannotate 1.2.2; 25 found; start..end, strand, type, name):
      7..284     +  promoter       chicken β-actin promoter: No description available
    286..1303    +  intron         chimeric intron: chimera between introns from chicken β-actin and rabbit β-globin
   1382..1912    +  CDS            PYL1 (fragment): PYL1_ARATH - Also known as RCAR12. Experimental evidence at protein level: Swiss-Prot protein existence level 1. Receptor for abscisic acid (ABA) required for ABA-mediated responses such as stomatal closure and germination inhibition. Inhibits the activity of group-A protein phosphatases type 2C (PP2Cs) when activated by ABA (PubMed:19407143, PubMed:19855379, PubMed:19893533, PubMed:19898420, PubMed:23844015, PubMed:21658606). Can be activated by both (-)-ABA and (+)-ABA (PubMed:23844015). From Arabidopsis thaliana (Mouse-ear cress).
   1949..1971    +  CDS            VP48 (fragment): 3 tandem repeats of the minimal activation domain of herpes simplex virus VP16 (Cheng et al., 2013)
   2123..2917    +  CDS            RELA (fragment): TF65_HUMAN - Also known as NFKB3. Experimental evidence at protein level: Swiss-Prot protein existence level 1. NF-kappa-B is a pleiotropic transcription factor present in almost all cell types and is the endpoint of a series of signal transduction events that are initiated by a vast array of stimuli related to many biological processes such as inflammation, immunity, differentiation, cell growth, tumorigenesis and apoptosis. NF-kappa-B is a homo- or heterodimeric complex formed by the Rel-like domain- containing proteins RELA/p65, RELB, NFKB1/p105, NFKB1/p50, REL and NFKB2/p52. The heterodime
   2936..3505    +  CDS            Rta AD: transcriptional activation domain from the human herpesvirus 4 (Epstein-Barr virus) replication and transcription activator Rta/BRLF1 (Hardwick et al., 1992; Chavez et al., 2015)
   3578..4612    +  CDS            GID1A: GID1A_ARATH - Also known as CXE10, GID1L1. Experimental evidence at protein level: Swiss-Prot protein existence level 1. Functions as soluble gibberellin (GA) receptor. GA is an essential hormone that regulates growth and development in plants. Binds with high affinity the biologically active gibberellin GA4, but has no affinity for the biologically inactive GAs. In response to GA, interacts with specific DELLA proteins, known as repressors of GA- induced growth, and targets them for degradation via proteasome. Seems to be required for GA signaling that controls root growth, seed germination,
   4640..5533    +  CDS            ABI1 (fragment): P2C56_ARATH - Experimental evidence at protein level: Swiss-Prot protein existence level 1. Key component and repressor of the abscisic acid (ABA) signaling pathway that regulates numerous ABA responses, such as stomatal closure, osmotic water permeability of the plasma membrane (Pos), drought-induced resistance and rhizogenesis, response to glucose, high light stress, seed germination and inhibition of vegetative growth. During the stomatal closure regulation, modulates the inward calcium-channel permeability as well as the actin reorganization in guard cells in response to ABA. Involved in t
   5553..5571    +  misc_feature   MCS (fragment): pBluescript multiple cloning site
   5571..6159    +  misc_feature   WPRE: woodchuck hepatitis virus posttranscriptional regulatory element
   6180..6679    +  promoter       PGK promoter: mouse phosphoglycerate kinase 1 promoter
   6709..7002    +  CDS            GAI (fragment): GAI_ARATH - Also known as RGA2 From Arabidopsis thaliana (Mouse-ear cress).
   7012..7710    +  CDS            TagBFP: TagBFP is a basic (constitutively fluorescent) blue fluorescent protein published in 2008, derived from Entacmaea quadricolor. It is reported to be a very rapidly-maturing monomer with very low acid sensitivity.
   7732..11835   +  CDS            Cas9: Cas9 (Csn1) endonuclease from the Streptococcus pyogenes Type II CRISPR/Cas system generates RNA-guided double strand breaks in DNA
  12261..12279   -  promoter       T3 promoter: promoter for bacteriophage T3 RNA polymerase
  12322..12344   -  protein_bind   lac operator (fragment): The lac repressor binds to the lac operator to inhibit transcription in E. coli. This inhibition can be relieved by adding lactose or isopropyl-β-D-thiogalactopyranoside (IPTG). lac repressor encoded by lacI
  12348..12378   -  promoter       lac promoter: promoter for the E. coli lac operon
  12393..12414   -  protein_bind   CAP binding site: CAP binding activates transcription in the presence of cAMP. E. coli catabolite activator protein
  12427..12519   -  CDS            lacI (fragment): lac repressor; lacI; The lac repressor binds to the lac operator to inhibit transcription in E. coli. This inhibition can be relieved by adding lactose or isopropyl-β-D-thiogalactopyranoside (IPTG).
  12702..13290   -  rep_origin     ori: high-copy-number ColE1/pMB1/pBR322/pUC origin of replication
  13461..14321   -  CDS            AmpR: β-lactamase; bla; confers resistance to ampicillin, carbenicillin, and related antibiotics
  14322..14426   -  promoter       AmpR promoter: bla
  14479..14907   -  rep_origin     f1 ori (sequence partly withheld): f1 bacteriophage origin of replication; arrow indicates direction of (+) strand synthesis
  14912..15067   -  CDS            lacZα (fragment): LacZα fragment of β-galactosidase; lacZ fragment
  15075..15093   +  promoter       T7 promoter: promoter for bacteriophage T7 RNA polymerase
>Addgene plasmid #84261 | pSLQ2816 pPB: CAG-PYL1-VPR-p2A-GID1-ABI-WPRE PGK-GAI-tagBFP-SpdCas9 | depositor full sequence | sequence record 160892 | pSLQ2816 pPB: CAG-PYL1-VPR-p2A-GID1-ABI-WPRE PGK-GAI-tagBFP-SpdCas9 sequence 15460 bps
CCATGGTCGAGGTGAGCCCCACGTTCTGCTTCACTCTCCCCATCTCCCCCCCCTCCCCACCCCCAATTTT
GTATTTATTTATTTTTTAATTATTTTGTGCAGCGATGGGGGCGGGGGGGGGGGGGGGGCGCGCGCCAGGC
GGGGCGGGGCGGGGCGAGGGGCGGGGCGGGGCGAGGCGGAGAGGTGCGGCGGCAGCCAATCAGAGCGGCG
CGCTCCGAAAGTTTCCTTTTATGGCGAGGCGGCGGCGGCGGCGGCCCTATAAAAAGCGAAGCGCGCGGCG
GGCGGGGAGTCGCTGCGACGCTGCCTTCGCCCCGTGCCCCGCTCCGCCGCCGCCTCGCGCCGCCCGCCCC
GGCTCTGACTGACCGCGTTACTCCCACAGGTGAGCGGGCGGGACGGCCCTTCTCCTCCGGGCTGTAATTA
GCGCTTGGTTTAATGACGGCTTGTTTCTTTTCTGTGGCTGCGTGAAAGCCTTGAGGGGCTCCGGGAGGGC
CCTTTGTGCGGGGGGAGCGGCTCGGGGGGTGCGTGCGTGTGTGTGTGCGTGGGGAGCGCCGCGTGCGGCT
CCGCGCTGCCCGGCGGCTGTGAGCGCTGCGGGCGCGGCGCGGGGCTTTGTGCGCTCCGCAGTGTGCGCGA
GGGGAGCGCGGCCGGGGGCGGTGCCCCGCGGTGCGGGGGGGGCTGCGAGGGGAACAAAGGCTGCGTGCGG
GGTGTGTGCGTGGGGGGGTGAGCAGGGGGTGTGGGCGCGTCGGTCGGGCTGCAACCCCCCCTGCACCCCC
CTCCCCGAGTTGCTGAGCACGGCCCGGCTTCGGGTGCGGGGCTCCGTACGGGGCGTGGCGCGGGGCTCGC
CGTGCCGGGCGGGGGGTGGCGGCAGGTGGGGGTGCCGGGCGGGGCGGGGCCGCCTCGGGCCGGGGAGGGC
TCGGGGGAGGGGCGCGGCGGCCCCCGGAGCGCCGGCGGCTGTCGAGGCGCGGCGAGCCGCAGCCATTGCC
TTTTATGGTAATCGTGCGAGAGGGCGCAGGGACTTCCTTTGTCCCAAATCTGTGCGGAGCCGAAATCTGG
GAGGCGCCGCCGCACCCCCTCTAGCGGGCGCGGGGCGAAGCGGTGCGGCGCCGGCAGGAAGGAAATGGGC
GGGGAGGGCCTTCGTGCGTCGCCGCGCCGCCGTCCCCTTCTCCCTCTCCAGCCTCGGGGCTGTCCGCGGG
GGGACGGCTGCCTTCGGGGGGGACGGGGCAGGGCGGGGTTCGGCTTCTGGCGTGTGACCGGCGGCTCTAG
AGCCTCTGCTAACCATGTTCATGCCTTCTTCTTTTTCCTACAGCTCCTGGGCAACGTGCTGGTTATTGTG
CTGTCTCATCATTTTGGCAAAGAATTCGCCACCATGGGTGGGGGCGCGCCAACTCAAGACGAATTCACCC
AACTCTCCCAATCAATCGCCGAGTTCCACACGTACCAACTCGGTAACGGCCGTTGCTCATCTCTCCTAGC
TCAGCGAATCCACGCGCCGCCGGAAACAGTATGGTCCGTGGTGAGACGTTTCGATAGGCCACAGATTTAC
AAACACTTCATCAAAAGCTGTAACGTGAGTGAAGATTTCGAGATGCGAGTGGGATGCACGCGCGACGTGA
ACGTGATAAGTGGATTACCGGCGAATACGTCTCGAGAGAGATTAGATCTGTTGGACGATGATCGGAGAGT
GACTGGGTTTAGTATAACCGGTGGTGAACATAGGCTGAGGAATTATAAATCGGTTACGACGGTTCATAGA
TTTGAGAAAGAAGAAGAAGAAGAAAGGATCTGGACCGTTGTTTTGGAATCTTATGTTGTTGATGTACCGG
AAGGTAATTCGGAGGAAGATACGAGATTGTTTGCTGATACGGTTATTAGATTGAATCTTCAGAAACTTGC
TTCGATCACTGAAGCTATGAACGAATTCTCAAGCGCTGCAGGTACTAGTGATGCTTTAGACGATTTTGAC
TTAGATATGCTTGGTTCAGACGCGTTAGACGACTTCGACCTAGACATGTTAGGCTCAGATGCATTGGACG
ACTTCGATTTAGATATGTTGGGCTCCGATGCCCTAGATGACTTTGATCTAGATATGCTAGGTAGTCCCAA
AAAGAAGAGGAAAGTGGGATCCCAGTATCTGCCCGACACAGATGATAGACACCGAATCGAAGAGAAACGC
AAGCGAACGTATGAAACCTTCAAATCGATCATGAAGAAATCGCCCTTCTCGGGTCCGACCGATCCCAGGC
CCCCACCGAGAAGGATTGCGGTCCCGTCCCGCTCGTCGGCCAGCGTGCCGAAGCCTGCGCCGCAGCCCTA
CCCCTTCACGTCGAGCCTGAGCACAATCAATTATGACGAGTTCCCGACGATGGTGTTCCCCTCGGGACAA
ATCTCACAAGCCTCGGCGCTCGCACCAGCGCCTCCCCAAGTCCTTCCGCAAGCGCCTGCCCCAGCGCCTG
CACCGGCAATGGTGTCCGCCCTCGCACAGGCCCCTGCGCCCGTCCCCGTGCTCGCGCCTGGACCGCCCCA
GGCGGTCGCTCCACCGGCTCCGAAGCCGACGCAGGCCGGAGAGGGAACACTCTCCGAAGCACTTCTTCAA
CTCCAGTTTGATGACGAGGATCTTGGAGCACTCCTTGGAAACTCGACAGACCCTGCGGTGTTTACCGACC
TCGCGTCAGTAGATAACTCCGAATTTCAGCAGCTTTTGAACCAGGGTATCCCGGTCGCGCCACATACAAC
GGAGCCCATGTTGATGGAATACCCCGAAGCAATCACGAGACTTGTGACGGGAGCGCAGCGGCCTCCCGAT
CCCGCACCCGCACCTTTGGGGGCACCTGGCCTCCCTAACGGACTTTTGAGCGGCGACGAGGATTTCTCCT
CCATCGCCGATATGGATTTCTCAGCCTTGCTGTCACAGATTTCCAGCGGCTCTGGCAGCGGCAGCCGGGA
TTCCAGGGAAGGGATGTTTTTGCCGAAGCCTGAGGCCGGCTCCGCTATTAGTGACGTGTTTGAGGGCCGC
GAGGTGTGCCAGCCAAAACGAATCCGGCCATTTCATCCTCCAGGAAGTCCATGGGCCAACCGCCCACTCC
CCGCCAGCCTCGCACCAACACCAACCGGTCCAGTACATGAGCCAGTCGGGTCACTGACCCCGGCACCAGT
CCCTCAGCCACTGGATCCAGCGCCCGCAGTGACTCCCGAGGCCAGTCACCTGTTGGAGGATCCCGATGAA
GAGACGAGCCAGGCTGTCAAAGCCCTTCGGGAGATGGCCGATACTGTGATTCCCCAGAAGGAAGAGGCTG
CAATCTGTGGCCAAATGGACCTTTCCCATCCGCCCCCAAGGGGCCATCTGGATGAGCTGACAACCACACT
TGAGTCCATGACCGAGGATCTGAACCTGGACTCACCCCTGACCCCGGAATTGAACGAGATTCTGGATACC
TTCCTGAACGACGAGTGCCTCTTGCATGCCATGCATATCAGCACAGGACTGTCCATCTTCGACACATCTC
TGTTTGGAAGCGGAGCTACTAACTTCAGCCTGCTGAAGCAGGCTGGAGACGTGGAGGAGAACCCTGGACC
TCCTAGGATGGCTGCGAGCGATGAAGTTAATCTTATTGAGAGCAGAACAGTGGTTCCTCTCAATACATGG
GTTTTAATATCCAACTTCAAAGTAGCCTACAATATCCTTCGTCGCCCTGATGGAACCTTTAACCGACACT
TAGCTGAGTATCTAGACCGTAAAGTCACTGCAAACGCCAATCCGGTTGATGGGGTTTTCTCGTTCGATGT
CTTGATTGATCGCAGGATCAATCTTCTAAGCAGAGTCTATAGACCAGCTTATGCAGATCAAGAGCAACCT
CCTAGTATTTTAGATCTCGAGAAGCCTGTTGATGGCGACATTGTCCCTGTTATATTGTTCTTCCATGGAG
GTAGCTTTGCTCATTCTTCTGCAAACAGTGCCATCTACGATACTCTTTGTCGCAGGCTTGTTGGTTTGTG
CAAGTGTGTTGTTGTCTCTGTGAATTATCGGCGTGCACCAGAGAATCCATACCCTTGTGCTTATGATGAT
GGTTGGATTGCTCTTAATTGGGTTAACTCGAGATCTTGGCTTAAATCCAAGAAAGACTCAAAGGTCCATA
TTTTCTTGGCTGGTGATAGCTCTGGAGGTAACATCGCGCATAATGTGGCTTTAAGAGCGGGTGAATCGGG
AATCGATGTTTTGGGGAACATTCTGCTGAATCCTATGTTTGGTGGGAATGAGAGAACGGAGTCTGAGAAA
AGTTTGGATGGGAAATACTTTGTGACGGTTAGAGACCGCGATTGGTACTGGAAAGCGTTTTTACCCGAGG
GAGAAGATAGAGAGCATCCAGCGTGTAATCCGTTTAGCCCGAGAGGGAAAAGCTTAGAAGGAGTGAGTTT
CCCCAAGAGTCTTGTGGTTGTCGCGGGTTTGGATTTGATTAGAGATTGGCAGTTGGCATACGCGGAAGGG
CTCAAGAAAGCGGGTCAAGAGGTTAAGCTTATGCATTTAGAGAAAGCAACTGTTGGGTTTTACCTCTTGC
CTAATAACAATCATTTCCATAATGTTATGGATGAGATTTCGGCGTTTGTAAACGCGGAATGTCAATTGGG
TGGAGGCTCTGGAACGCGTGTGCCTTTGTATGGTTTTACTTCGATTTGTGGAAGAAGACCTGAGATGGAA
GCTGCTGTTTCGACTATACCAAGATTCCTTCAATCTTCCTCTGGTTCGATGTTAGATGGTCGGTTTGATC
CTCAATCCGCCGCTCATTTCTTCGGTGTTTACGACGGCCATGGCGGTTCTCAGGTAGCGAACTATTGTAG
AGAGAGGATGCATTTGGCTTTGGCGGAGGAGATAGCTAAGGAGAAACCGATGCTCTGCGATGGTGATACG
TGGCTGGAGAAGTGGAAGAAAGCTCTTTTCAACTCGTTCCTGAGAGTTGACTCGGAGATTGAGTCAGTTG
CGCCGGAGACGGTTGGGTCAACGTCGGTGGTTGCCGTTGTTTTCCCGTCTCACATCTTCGTCGCTAACTG
CGGTGACTCTAGAGCCGTTCTTTGCCGCGGCAAAACTGCACTTCCATTATCCGTTGACCATAAACCGGAT
AGAGAAGATGAAGCTGCGAGGATTGAAGCCGCAGGAGGGAAAGTGATTCAGTGGAATGGAGCTCGTGTTT
TCGGTGTTCTCGCCATGTCGAGATCCATTGGCGATAGATACTTGAAACCATCCATCATTCCTGATCCGGA
AGTGACGGCTGTGAAGAGAGTAAAAGAAGATGATTGTCTGATTTTGGCGAGTGACGGGGTTTGGGATGTA
ATGACGGATGAAGAAGCGTGTGAGATGGCAAGGAAGCGGATTCTCTTGTGGCACAAGAAAAACGCGGTGG
CTGGGGATGCATCGTTGCTCGCGGATGAGCGGAGAAAGGAAGGGAAAGATCCTGCGGCGATGTCCGCGGC
TGAGTATTTGTCAAAGCTGGCGATACAGAGAGGAAGCAAAGACAACATAAGTGTGGTGGTGGTTGATTTG
AAGGTTTAAACCATGCAAGCTTGATATCAAGCTTATCGATAATCAACCTCTGGATTACAAAATTTGTGAA
AGATTGACTGGTATTCTTAACTATGTTGCTCCTTTTACGCTATGTGGATACGCTGCTTTAATGCCTTTGT
ATCATGCTATTGCTTCCCGTATGGCTTTCATTTTCTCCTCCTTGTATAAATCCTGGTTGCTGTCTCTTTA
TGAGGAGTTGTGGCCCGTTGTCAGGCAACGTGGCGTGGTGTGCACTGTGTTTGCTGACGCAACCCCCACT
GGTTGGGGCATTGCCACCACCTGTCAGCTCCTTTCCGGGACTTTCGCTTTCCCCCTCCCTATTGCCACGG
CGGAACTCATCGCCGCCTGCCTTGCCCGCTGCTGGACAGGGGCTCGGCTGTTGGGCACTGACAATTCCGT
GGTGTTGTCGGGGAAATCATCGTCCTTTCCTTGGCTGCTCGCCTGTGTTGCCACCTGGATTCTGCGCGGG
ACGTCCTTCTGCTACGTCCCTTCGGCCCTCAATCCAGCGGACCTTCCTTCCCGCGGCCTGCTGCCGGCTC
TGCGGCCTCTTCCGCGTCTTCGCCTTCGCCCTCAGACGAGTCGGATCTCCCTTTGGGCCGCCTCCCCGCA
TCCTGCAGGTAATTCTACCGGGTAGGGGAGGCGCTTTTCCCAAGGCAGTCTGGAGCATGCGCTTTAGCAG
CCCCGCTGGGCACTTGGCGCTACACAAGTGGCCTCTGGCCTCGCACACATTCCACATCCACCGGTAGGCG
CCAACCGGCTCCGTTCTTTGGTGGCCCCTTCGCGCCACCTTCTACTCCTCCCCTAGTCAGGAAGTTCCCC
CCCGCCCCGCAGCTCGCGTCGTGCAGGACGTGACAAATGGAAGTAGCACGTCTCACTAGGCTCGTGCAGA
TGGACAGCACCGCTGAGCAATGGAAGCGGGTAGGCCTTTGGGGCAGCGGCCAATAGCAGCTTTGCTCCTT
CGCTTTCTGGGCTCAGAGGCTGGGAAGGGGTGGGTCCGGGGGCGGGCTCAGGGGCGGGCTCAGGGGCGGG
GCGGGCGCCCGAAGGTCCTCCGGAGGCCCGGCATTCTGCACGCTTCAAAAGCGCACGTCTGCCGCGCTGT
TCTCCTCTTCCTCATCTCCGGGCCTTTCGACCTGCAGCCCAAGCTTGTCGACGCCACCATGAAGAGAGAT
CATCATCATCATCATCATCAAGATAAGAAGACTATGATGATGAATGAAGAAGACGACGGTAACGGCATGG
ATGAGCTTCTAGCTGTTCTTGGTTACAAGGTTAGGTCATCCGAAATGGCTGATGTTGCTCAGAAACTCGA
GCAGCTTGAAGTTATGATGTCTAATGTTCAAGAAGACGATCTTTCTCAACTCGCTACTGAGACTGTTCAC
TATAATCCGGCGGAGCTTTACACGTGGCTTGATTCTATGCTCACCGACCTTAATCATATGTCAAGCGCTG
CAGGTGCTACCATGAGCGAGCTGATTAAGGAGAACATGCACATGAAGCTGTACATGGAGGGCACCGTGGA
CAACCATCACTTCAAGTGCACATCCGAGGGCGAAGGCAAGCCCTACGAGGGCACCCAGACCATGAGAATC
AAGGTGGTCGAGGGCGGCCCTCTCCCCTTCGCCTTCGACATCCTGGCTACTAGCTTCCTCTACGGCAGCA
AGACCTTCATCAACCACACCCAGGGCATCCCCGACTTCTTCAAGCAGTCCTTCCCTGAGGGCTTCACATG
GGAGAGAGTCACCACATACGAAGACGGGGGCGTGCTGACCGCTACCCAGGACACCAGCCTCCAGGACGGC
TGCCTCATCTACAACGTCAAGATCAGAGGGGTGAACTTCACATCCAACGGCCCTGTGATGCAGAAGAAAA
CACTCGGCTGGGAGGCCTTCACCGAGACGCTGTACCCCGCTGACGGCGGCCTGGAAGGCAGAAACGACAT
GGCCCTGAAGCTCGTGGGCGGGAGCCATCTGATCGCAAACATCAAGACCACATATAGATCCAAGAAACCC
GCTAAGAACCTCAAGATGCCTGGCGTCTACTATGTGGACTACAGACTGGAAAGAATCAAGGAGGCCAACA
ACGAGACCTACGTCGAGCAGCACGAGGTGGCAGTGGCCAGATACTGCGACCTCCCTAGCAAACTGGGGCA
CAAGCTTAATTCAAGCGCTGCAGGTGCCACCATGGACAAGAAGTACAGCATCGGCCTGGCCATCGGCACC
AACTCTGTGGGCTGGGCCGTGATCACCGACGAGTACAAGGTGCCCAGCAAGAAATTCAAGGTGCTGGGCA
ACACCGACCGGCACAGCATCAAGAAGAACCTGATCGGCGCCCTGCTGTTCGACAGCGGAGAAACAGCCGA
GGCCACCCGGCTGAAGAGAACCGCCAGAAGAAGATACACCAGACGGAAGAACCGGATCTGCTATCTGCAA
GAGATCTTCAGCAACGAGATGGCCAAGGTGGACGACAGCTTCTTCCACAGACTGGAAGAGTCCTTCCTGG
TGGAAGAGGATAAGAAGCACGAGCGGCACCCCATCTTCGGCAACATCGTGGACGAGGTGGCCTACCACGA
GAAGTACCCCACCATCTACCACCTGAGAAAGAAACTGGTGGACAGCACCGACAAGGCCGACCTGCGGCTG
ATCTATCTGGCCCTGGCCCACATGATCAAGTTCCGGGGCCACTTCCTGATCGAGGGCGACCTGAACCCCG
ACAACAGCGACGTGGACAAGCTGTTCATCCAGCTGGTGCAGACCTACAACCAGCTGTTCGAGGAAAACCC
CATCAACGCCAGCGGCGTGGACGCCAAGGCCATCCTGTCTGCCAGACTGAGCAAGAGCAGACGGCTGGAA
AATCTGATCGCCCAGCTGCCCGGCGAGAAGAAGAATGGCCTGTTCGGCAACCTGATTGCCCTGAGCCTGG
GCCTGACCCCCAACTTCAAGAGCAACTTCGACCTGGCCGAGGATGCCAAACTGCAGCTGAGCAAGGACAC
CTACGACGACGACCTGGACAACCTGCTGGCCCAGATCGGCGACCAGTACGCCGACCTGTTTCTGGCCGCC
AAGAACCTGTCCGACGCCATCCTGCTGAGCGACATCCTGAGAGTGAACACCGAGATCACCAAGGCCCCCC
TGAGCGCCTCTATGATCAAGAGATACGACGAGCACCACCAGGACCTGACCCTGCTGAAAGCTCTCGTGCG
GCAGCAGCTGCCTGAGAAGTACAAAGAGATTTTCTTCGACCAGAGCAAGAACGGCTACGCCGGCTACATC
GATGGCGGAGCCAGCCAGGAAGAGTTCTACAAGTTCATCAAGCCCATCCTGGAAAAGATGGACGGCACCG
AGGAACTGCTCGTGAAGCTGAACAGAGAGGACCTGCTGCGGAAGCAGCGGACCTTCGACAACGGCAGCAT
CCCCCACCAGATCCACCTGGGAGAGCTGCACGCCATTCTGCGGCGGCAGGAAGATTTTTACCCATTCCTG
AAGGACAACCGGGAAAAGATCGAGAAGATCCTGACCTTCCGCATCCCCTACTACGTGGGCCCTCTGGCCA
GGGGAAACAGCAGATTCGCCTGGATGACCAGAAAGAGCGAGGAAACCATCACCCCCTGGAACTTCGAGGA
AGTGGTGGACAAGGGCGCCAGCGCCCAGAGCTTCATCGAGCGGATGACCAACTTCGATAAGAACCTGCCC
AACGAGAAGGTGCTGCCCAAGCACAGCCTGCTGTACGAGTACTTCACCGTGTACAACGAGCTGACCAAAG
TGAAATACGTGACCGAGGGAATGAGAAAGCCCGCCTTCCTGAGCGGCGAGCAGAAAAAAGCCATCGTGGA
CCTGCTGTTCAAGACCAACCGGAAAGTGACCGTGAAGCAGCTGAAAGAGGACTACTTCAAGAAAATCGAG
TGCTTCGACTCCGTGGAAATCTCCGGCGTGGAAGATCGGTTCAACGCCTCCCTGGGCACATACCACGATC
TGCTGAAAATTATCAAGGACAAGGACTTCCTGGACAATGAGGAAAACGAGGACATTCTGGAAGATATCGT
GCTGACCCTGACACTGTTTGAGGACAGAGAGATGATCGAGGAACGGCTGAAAACCTATGCCCACCTGTTC
GACGACAAAGTGATGAAGCAGCTGAAGCGGCGGAGATACACCGGCTGGGGCAGGCTGAGCCGGAAGCTGA
TCAACGGCATCCGGGACAAGCAGTCCGGCAAGACAATCCTGGATTTCCTGAAGTCCGACGGCTTCGCCAA
CAGAAACTTCATGCAGCTGATCCACGACGACAGCCTGACCTTTAAAGAGGACATCCAGAAAGCCCAGGTG
TCCGGCCAGGGCGATAGCCTGCACGAGCACATTGCCAATCTGGCCGGCAGCCCCGCCATTAAGAAGGGCA
TCCTGCAGACAGTGAAGGTGGTGGACGAGCTCGTGAAAGTGATGGGCCGGCACAAGCCCGAGAACATCGT
GATCGAAATGGCCAGAGAGAACCAGACCACCCAGAAGGGACAGAAGAACAGCCGCGAGAGAATGAAGCGG
ATCGAAGAGGGCATCAAAGAGCTGGGCAGCCAGATCCTGAAAGAACACCCCGTGGAAAACACCCAGCTGC
AGAACGAGAAGCTGTACCTGTACTACCTGCAGAATGGGCGGGATATGTACGTGGACCAGGAACTGGACAT
CAACCGGCTGTCCGACTACGATGTGGACGCTATCGTGCCTCAGAGCTTTCTGAAGGACGACTCCATCGAT
AACAAAGTGCTGACTCGGAGCGACAAGAACCGGGGCAAGAGCGACAACGTGCCCTCCGAAGAGGTCGTGA
AGAAGATGAAGAACTACTGGCGCCAGCTGCTGAATGCCAAGCTGATTACCCAGAGGAAGTTCGACAATCT
GACCAAGGCCGAGAGAGGCGGCCTGAGCGAACTGGATAAGGCCGGCTTCATCAAGAGACAGCTGGTGGAA
ACCCGGCAGATCACAAAGCACGTGGCACAGATCCTGGACTCCCGGATGAACACTAAGTACGACGAGAACG
ACAAACTGATCCGGGAAGTGAAAGTGATCACCCTGAAGTCCAAGCTGGTGTCCGATTTCCGGAAGGATTT
CCAGTTTTACAAAGTGCGCGAGATCAACAACTACCACCACGCCCACGACGCCTACCTGAACGCCGTCGTG
GGAACCGCCCTGATCAAAAAGTACCCTAAGCTGGAAAGCGAGTTCGTGTACGGCGACTACAAGGTGTACG
ACGTGCGGAAGATGATCGCCAAGAGCGAGCAGGAAATCGGCAAGGCTACCGCCAAGTACTTCTTCTACAG
CAACATCATGAACTTTTTCAAGACCGAGATTACCCTGGCCAACGGCGAGATCCGGAAGCGGCCTCTGATC
GAGACAAACGGCGAAACAGGCGAGATCGTGTGGGATAAGGGCCGGGACTTTGCCACCGTGCGGAAAGTGC
TGTCTATGCCCCAAGTGAATATCGTGAAAAAGACCGAGGTGCAGACAGGCGGCTTCAGCAAAGAGTCTAT
CCTGCCCAAGAGGAACAGCGACAAGCTGATCGCCAGAAAGAAGGACTGGGACCCTAAGAAGTACGGCGGC
TTCGACAGCCCCACCGTGGCCTATTCTGTGCTGGTGGTGGCCAAAGTGGAAAAGGGCAAGTCCAAGAAAC
TGAAGAGTGTGAAAGAGCTGCTGGGGATCACCATCATGGAAAGAAGCAGCTTCGAGAAGAATCCCATCGA
CTTTCTGGAAGCCAAGGGCTACAAAGAAGTGAAAAAGGACCTGATCATCAAGCTGCCTAAGTACTCCCTG
TTCGAGCTGGAAAACGGCCGGAAGAGAATGCTGGCCTCTGCCGGCGAACTGCAGAAGGGAAACGAACTGG
CCCTGCCCTCCAAATATGTGAACTTCCTGTACCTGGCCAGCCACTATGAGAAGCTGAAGGGCTCCCCCGA
GGATAATGAGCAGAAACAGCTGTTTGTGGAACAGCACAAACACTACCTGGACGAGATCATCGAGCAGATC
AGCGAGTTCTCCAAGAGAGTGATCCTGGCCGACGCTAATCTGGACAAGGTGCTGAGCGCCTACAACAAGC
ACAGAGACAAGCCTATCAGAGAGCAGGCCGAGAATATCATCCACCTGTTTACCCTGACCAATCTGGGAGC
CCCTGCCGCCTTCAAGTACTTTGACACCACCATCGACCGGAAGAGGTACACCAGCACCAAAGAGGTGCTG
GACGCCACCCTGATCCACCAGAGCATCACCGGCCTGTACGAGACACGGATCGACCTGTCTCAGCTGGGAG
GCGACGCCTATCCCTATGACGTGCCCGATTATGCCAGCCTGGGCAGCGGCTCCCCCAAGAAAAAACGCAA
GGTGGAAGATCCTAAGAAAAAGCGGAAAGTGGACGGCATTGGTAGTGGGAGCAACGGATGACTCGAGCTA
GTTAAAAGTTTTGTTACTTTATAGAAGAAATTTTGAGTTTTTGTTTTTTTTTAATAAATAAATAAACATA
AATAAATTGTTTGTTGAATTTATTATTAGTATGTAAGTGTAAATATAATAAAACTTAATATCTATTCAAA
TTAATAAATAAACCTCGATATACAGACCGATAAAACACATGCGTCAATTTTACGCATGATTATCTTTAAC
GTACGTCACAATATGATTATCTTTCTAGGGTTAATCTAGTATACGCGTATGCGGCCGCTTAATTAATCCA
GCTTTTGTTCCCTTTAGTGAGGGTTAATTGCGCGCTTGGCGTAATCATGGTCATAGCTGTTTCCTGTGTG
AAATTGTTATCCGCTCACAATTCCACACAACATACGAGCCGGAAGCATAAAGTGTAAAGCCTGGGGTGCC
TAATGAGTGAGCTAACTCACATTAATTGCGTTGCGCTCACTGCCCGCTTTCCAGTCGGGAAACCTGTCGT
GCCAGCTGCATTAATGAATCGGCCAACGCGCGGGGAGAGGCGGTTTGCGTATTGGGCGCTCTTCCGCTTC
CTCGCTCACTGACTCGCTGCGCTCGGTCGTTCGGCTGCGGCGAGCGGTATCAGCTCACTCAAAGGCGGTA
ATACGGTTATCCACAGAATCAGGGGATAACGCAGGAAAGAACATGTGAGCAAAAGGCCAGCAAAAGGCCA
GGAACCGTAAAAAGGCCGCGTTGCTGGCGTTTTTCCATAGGCTCCGCCCCCCTGACGAGCATCACAAAAA
TCGACGCTCAAGTCAGAGGTGGCGAAACCCGACAGGACTATAAAGATACCAGGCGTTTCCCCCTGGAAGC
TCCCTCGTGCGCTCTCCTGTTCCGACCCTGCCGCTTACCGGATACCTGTCCGCCTTTCTCCCTTCGGGAA
GCGTGGCGCTTTCTCATAGCTCACGCTGTAGGTATCTCAGTTCGGTGTAGGTCGTTCGCTCCAAGCTGGG
CTGTGTGCACGAACCCCCCGTTCAGCCCGACCGCTGCGCCTTATCCGGTAACTATCGTCTTGAGTCCAAC
CCGGTAAGACACGACTTATCGCCACTGGCAGCAGCCACTGGTAACAGGATTAGCAGAGCGAGGTATGTAG
GCGGTGCTACAGAGTTCTTGAAGTGGTGGCCTAACTACGGCTACACTAGAAGGACAGTATTTGGTATCTG
CGCTCTGCTGAAGCCAGTTACCTTCGGAAAAAGAGTTGGTAGCTCTTGATCCGGCAAACAAACCACCGCT
GGTAGCGGTGGTTTTTTTGTTTGCAAGCAGCAGATTACGCGCAGAAAAAAAGGATCTCAAGAAGATCCTT
TGATCTTTTCTACGGGGTCTGACGCTCAGTGGAACGAAAACTCACGTTAAGGGATTTTGGTCATGAGATT
ATCAAAAAGGATCTTCACCTAGATCCTTTTAAATTAAAAATGAAGTTTTAAATCAATCTAAAGTATATAT
GAGTAAACTTGGTCTGACAGTTACCAATGCTTAATCAGTGAGGCACCTATCTCAGCGATCTGTCTATTTC
GTTCATCCATAGTTGCCTGACTCCCCGTCGTGTAGATAACTACGATACGGGAGGGCTTACCATCTGGCCC
CAGTGCTGCAATGATACCGCGAGACCCACGCTCACCGGCTCCAGATTTATCAGCAATAAACCAGCCAGCC
GGAAGGGCCGAGCGCAGAAGTGGTCCTGCAACTTTATCCGCCTCCATCCAGTCTATTAATTGTTGCCGGG
AAGCTAGAGTAAGTAGTTCGCCAGTTAATAGTTTGCGCAACGTTGTTGCCATTGCTACAGGCATCGTGGT
GTCACGCTCGTCGTTTGGTATGGCTTCATTCAGCTCCGGTTCCCAACGATCAAGGCGAGTTACATGATCC
CCCATGTTGTGCAAAAAAGCGGTTAGCTCCTTCGGTCCTCCGATCGTTGTCAGAAGTAAGTTGGCCGCAG
TGTTATCACTCATGGTTATGGCAGCACTGCATAATTCTCTTACTGTCATGCCATCCGTAAGATGCTTTTC
TGTGACTGGTGAGTACTCAACCAAGTCATTCTGAGAATAGTGTATGCGGCGACCGAGTTGCTCTTGCCCG
GCGTCAATACGGGATAATACCGCGCCACATAGCAGAACTTTAAAAGTGCTCATCATTGGAAAACGTTCTT
CGGGGCGAAAACTCTCAAGGATCTTACCGCTGTTGAGATCCAGTTCGATGTAACCCACTCGTGCACCCAA
CTGATCTTCAGCATCTTTTACTTTCACCAGCGTTTCTGGGTGAGCAAAAACAGGAAGGCAAAATGCCGCA
AAAAAGGGAATAAGGGCGACACGGAAATGTTGAATACTCATACTCTTCCTTTTTCAATATTATTGAAGCA
TTTATCAGGGTTATTGTCTCATGAGCGGATACATATTTGAATGTATTTAGAAAAATAAACAAATAGGGGT
TCCGCGCACATTTCCCCGAAAAGTGCCACCTAAATTGTAAGCGTTAATATTTTGTTAAAATTCGCGTTAA
ATTTTTGTTAAATCAGCTCATTTTTTAACCAATAGGCCGAAATCGGCAAAATCCCTTATAAATCAAAAGA
ATAGACCGAGATAGGGT
[37 nt withheld, positions 14578-14614]
AAAGAACGTGGACTCCAACGTCAAAGG
[49 nt withheld, positions 14642-14690]
T
[91 nt withheld, positions 14692-14782]
G
[124 nt withheld, positions 14784-14907]
CCCATTCGCCATTCAGGCTGCGCAACTGTTGGGAAGGGCGATCGGTGCGGGCCTCTTCGCTATTACGCCA
GCTGGCGAAAGGGGGATGTGCTGCAAGGCGATTAAGTTGGGTAACGCCAGGGTTTTCCCAGTCACGACGT
TGTAAAACGACGGCCAGTGAGCGCGCGTAATACGACTCACTATAGGGCGAATTGGGGCGCGCCATTCTAG
ATTAACCCTAGAAAGATAGTCTGCGTAAAATTGACGCATGCATTCTTGAAATATTGCTCTCTCTTTCTAA
ATAGCGCGAATCCGTCGCTGTGCATTTAGGACATCTCAGTCGCCGCTTGGAGCTCCCGTGAGGCGTGCTT
GTCAATGCGGTAAGTGTCACTGATTTTGAACTATAACGACCGCGTGAGTCAAAATGACGCATGATTATCT
TTTACGTGACTTTTAAGATTTAACTCATACGATAATTATATTGTTATTTCATGTTCTACTTACGTGATAA
CTTATTATATATATATTTTCTTGTTATAGATATCAACTAGAATGCTAGCATGGGCCCAGATCT
