>Addgene plasmid #84261 | pSLQ2816 pPB: CAG-PYL1-VPR-p2A-GID1-ABI-WPRE PGK-GAI-tagBFP-SpdCas9 | addgene partial sequence | sequence record 165745 | pCAG-F 5'-GCAACGTGCTGGTTATTGTG-3'
GCCAACTCAAGACGAATTCACCCAACTCTCCCAATCAATCGCCGAGTTCCACACGTACCAACTCGGTAAC
GGCCGTTGCTCATCTCTCCTAGCTCAGCGAATCCACGCGCCGCCGGAAACAGTATGGTCCGTGGTGAGAC
GTTTCGATAGGCCACAGATTTACAAACACTTCATCAAAAGCTGTAACGTGAGTGAAGATTTCGAGATGCG
AGTGGGATGCACGCGCGACGTGAACGTGATAAGTGGATTACCGGCGAATACGTCTCGAGAGAGATTAGAT
CTGTTGGACGATGATCGGAGAGTGACTGGGTTTAGTATAACCGGTGGTGAACATAGGCTGAGGAATTATA
AATCGGTTACGACGGTTCATAGATTTGAGAAAGAAGAAGAAGAAGAAAGGATCTGGACCGTTGTTTTGGA
ATCTTATGTTGTTGATGTACCGGAAGGTAATTCGGAGGAAGATACGAGATTGTTTGCTGATACGGTTATT
AGATTGAATCTTCAGAAACTTGCTTCGATCACTGAAGCTATGAACGAATTCTCAAGCGCTGCAGGTACTA
GTGATGCTTTAGACGATTTTGACTTAGATATGCTTGGTTCAGACGCGTTAGACGACTTCGACCTAGACAT
GTTAGGCTCAGATGCATTGGACGACTTCGATTTAGATATGTTGGGCTCCGATGCCCTAGATGACTTTGAT
CTAGATATGCTAGGTAGTCCCAAAAAGAAGAGGAAAGTGGGATCCCAGTATCTGCCCGACACAGATGATA
GACACCGAATCGAAGAGAAACGCAAGCGAACGTATGAAACCTTCAAATCGATCATGAAGAAATCGCCCTT
CTCGGGTCCGACCGATCCCAGGCCCCCACCGAGAAGGATTGCGGTCCCGTCCCGCTCGTCGGCCAGCGTG
CCGAAGCCTGCGCCGCAGCCCTACCCCTTCACGT
