>Addgene plasmid #84261 | pSLQ2816 pPB: CAG-PYL1-VPR-p2A-GID1-ABI-WPRE PGK-GAI-tagBFP-SpdCas9 | addgene partial sequence | sequence record 165748 | WPRE-R 5'-CATAGCGTAAAAGGAGCAACA-3'
GTCAATCTTTCACAAATTTTGTAATCCAGAGGTTGATTATCGATAAGCTTGATATCAAGCTTGCATGGTT
TAAACCTTCAAATCAACCACCACCACACTTATGTTGTCTTTGCTTCCTCTCTGTATCGCCAGCTTTGACA
AATACTCAGCCGCGGACATCGCCGCAGGATCTTTCCCTTCCTTTCTCCGCTCATCCGCGAGCAACGATGC
ATCCCCAGCCACCGCGTTTTTCTTGTGCCACAAGAGAATCCGCTTCCTTGCCATCTCACACGCTTCTTCA
TCCGTCATTACATCCCAAACCCCGTCACTCGCCAAAATCAGACAATCATCTTCTTTTACTCTCTTCACAG
CCGTCACTTCCGGATCAGGAATGATGGATGGTTTCAAGTATCTATCGCCAATGGATCTCGACATGGCGAG
AACACCGAAAACACGAGCTCCATTCCACTGAATCACTTTCCCTCCTGCGGCTTCAATCCTCGCAGCTTCA
TCTTCTCTATCCGGTTTATGGTCAACGGATAATGGAAGTGCAGTTTTGCCGCGGCAAAGAACGGCTCTAG
AGTCACCGCAGTTAGCGACGAAGATGTGAGACGGGAAAACAACGGCAACCACCGACGTTGACCCAACCGT
CTCCGGCGCAACTGACTCAATCTCCGAGTCAACTCTCAGGAACGAGTTGAAAAGAGCTTTCTTCCACTTC
TCCAGCCACGTATCACCATCGCAGAGCATCGGTTTCTCCTTAGCTATCTCCTCCGCCAAAGCCAAATGCA
TCCTCTCTCTACAATAGTTCGCTACCTGAGAACCGCCATGGCCGTCGTAAACACCGAAGAAATGAGCGGC
GGATTGAGGATCAAACCGACCATCTAACATCGAACCAGAGGAAGATTGAAGGAATCTTGGTATAGTCGAA
ACAGCAGCTTCCATCTCAGGTCTTCTTCCACAAATCGAAGTAAAACCATACAAAGGCACACGCGTTCCAG
AGCCTCCACCCAATTGACATTCCGCGTTTACAAACGCCGAAA
